Addgene plasmid #23557: pDONR223-FLJ10986
Depositing lab: William Hahn & David Root. Depositing organization: Dana-Farber Cancer Institute. Publication: COT drives resistance to RAF inhibition through MAP kinase pathway reactivation. Johannessen CM, Boehm JS, Kim SY, Thomas SR, Wardwell L, Johnson LA, Emery CM, Stransky N, Cogdill AP, Barretina J, Caponigro G, Hieronymus H, Murray RR, Salehi-Ashtiani K, Hill DE, Vidal M, Zhao JJ, Yang X, Alkan O, Kim S, Harris JL, Wilson CJ, Myer VE, Finan PM, Root DE, Roberts TM, Golub T, Flaherty KT, Dummer R, Weber BL, Sellers WR, Schlegel R, Wargo JA, Hahn WC, Garraway LA. Nature. 2010 Dec 16;468(7326):968-72. doi: 10.1038/nature09627 PubMed 21107320.
Backbone
  Vector backbone: pDONR223
  Backbone manufacturer: Invitrogen
  Backbone size w/o insert (bp): 5005
  Vector type: Gateway Donor vector
Growth in bacteria
  Bacterial resistance: Spectinomycin, 50 μg/mL
  Growth temperature: 37°C
  Growth strain: DH5alpha
  Copy number: High Copy
Gene/Insert
  Gene/Insert name: FLJ10986 (alt name: hypothetical protein FLJ10986;FLJ10986)
  Species: H. sapiens (human)
  Insert size (bp): 1320
  Entrez Gene: FGGY (a.k.a. FLJ10986, RP11-242B9.1)
  Cloning method: Gateway Cloning
  Sequencing primers: 5′ M13pUC-fwd; 3′ M13rev
Terms and licenses: Academic/Nonprofit Terms; Industry Terms: Not Available to Industry
Depositor comments: The ORF has no Stop codon. This design enables easy recombination into a destination vector to add an epitope tag of choice and Stop codon to the ORF. Do NOT use this plasmid directly for transfections. A set of 4 custom lentiviral vectors is available ( pLX301 (http://www.addgene.org/25895/) , pLX302 (http://www.addgene.org/25896/) , pLX303 (http://www.addgene.org/25897/) , pLX304 (http://www.addgene.org/25890/) ) to be used to express these ORFs in mammalian cells. These plasmids are not included in the kit and must be ordered separately.
How to cite: pDONR223-FLJ10986 was a gift from William Hahn & David Root (Addgene plasmid # 23557 ; http://n2t.net/addgene:23557 ; RRID:Addgene_23557)
