[The description below was written by a language model from this plasmid's Addgene catalogue record.]
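Description:
pDONR223-FLJ10986 is a Gateway entry-type clone built in the Invitrogen pDONR223 donor backbone (about 5 kb without insert). It carries a roughly 1.3 kb human open reading frame recorded as FLJ10986, originally annotated as a hypothetical protein and now mapped to the gene FGGY. The plasmid is maintained at high copy in standard E. coli cloning strains and is selected with spectinomycin. The ORF was introduced by Gateway recombination, so in the finished clone it would be expected to sit between the attL-type sites that result from recombination into a donor vector. No feature table is provided, however, so the exact sites, the origin of replication and other backbone elements are not stated in the record. M13 forward and reverse priming sites flank the insert and are used to sequence it.

The backbone is a shuttle for recombinational cloning, and the record lists no promoter for expressing the insert in mammalian cells. The depositors state explicitly that the plasmid should not be transfected directly. The ORF was deliberately cloned without a stop codon. When it is moved by recombination into a destination vector, it can therefore be read through into a C-terminal epitope tag of choice, with the stop codon supplied by that vector. The depositors point to a companion set of lentiviral destination vectors (pLX301 to pLX304) for expressing such ORFs in mammalian cells. The clone is part of a larger ORF collection, which was used in a published study of resistance to RAF inhibition through reactivation of the MAP kinase pathway. Its typical use is as a source clone for generating tagged expression constructs for gain-of-function experiments.
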