>Addgene plasmid #23557 | pDONR223-FLJ10986 | depositor partial sequence | sequence record 10768 | Author sequence
ATGTGGCTGGACCATCGAGCAGTCAGTCAAGTTAACAGGATCAATGAGACCAAGCACAGTGTCCTCCAGT
ACGTCGGGGGGGTGATGTCTGTGGAAATGCAGGCCCCGAAACTTCTGTGGCTGAAAGAGAACTTGAGAGA
GATTTGCTGGGATAAGGCGGGACATTTCTTTGATCTCCCGGACTTCTTATCGTGGAAGGCAACAGGTGTC
ACAGCACGGTCTCTCTGCTCCCTGGTGTGTAAGTGGACATATTCAGCAGAGAAAGGCTGGGACGACAGTT
TCTGGAAAATGATTGGTTTGGAAGACTTTGTTGCAGATAATTACAGCAAAATAGGAAACCAAGTGCTACC
TCCTGGAGCTTCTCTTGGAAATGGGCTCACACCAGAGGCAGCAAGAGACCTTGGCCTTCTCCCTGGGATT
GCGGTCGCAGCTTCACTCATTGATGCCCATGCAGGAGGACTAGGAGTGATTGGGGCAGATGTGAGAGGGC
ACGGCCTCATCTGTGAGGGGCAGCCAGTGACGTCACGGCTGGCTGTCATCTGTGGAACGTCTTCTTGTCA
CATGGGGATCAGCAAAGACCCGATTTTTGTACCAGGCGTCTGGGGGCCTTATTTCTCAGCCATGGTACCT
GGGTTCTGGCTGAATGAAGGTGGTCAGAGCGTTACTGGAAAATTGATAGACCACATGGTACAAGGCCATG
CTGCTTTTCCAGAACTACAAGTAAAGGCCACAGCCAGATGCCAGAGTATATATGCATATTTGAACAGTCA
CCTGGATCTGATTAAGAAGGCTCAGCCTGTGGGTTTCCTTACTGTTGATTTACATGTTTGGCCAGATTTC
CATGGCAACCGGTCTCCCTTAGCAGATCTGACACTAAAGGGCATGGTCACCGGATTGAAACTGTCTCAGG
ACCTTGATGATCTTGCCATTCTCTACCTGGCCACAGTTCAAGCCATTGCTTTGGGGACTCGCTTCATTAT
AGAAGCCATGGAGGCAGCAGGGCACTCAATCAGTACTCTTTTCCTATGTGGAGGCCTCAGCAAGAATCCC
CTTTTTGTGCAAATGCATGCGGACATTACTGGCATGCCTGTGGTCCTGTCGCAAGAGGTGGAGTCCGTTC
TTGTGGGTGCTGCTGTTCTGGGTGCCTGTGCCTCAGGGGATTTCGCTTCTGTACAGGAAGCAATGGCAAA
AATGAGCAAAGTTGGGAAAGTTGTGTTCCCGAGACTACAGGATAAAAAATACTATGATAAGAAATACCAA
GTATTCCTGAAGCTGGTTGAACACCAGAAGGAGTATTTGGCGATCATGAATGATGACTGA
