>Addgene plasmid #23557 | pDONR223-FLJ10986 | addgene partial sequence | sequence record 29437 | 23557 with M13pUC-fwd
GCTCGGGCCCAATAATGATTTTATTTTGACTGATAGTGACCTGTTCGTTGCAACAAATTGATGAGCAATG
CTTTTTTATAATGCCAACTTTGTACAAAAAAGTTGGCATGTGGCTGGACCATCGAGCAGTCAGTCAAGTT
AACAGGATCAATGAGACCAAGCACAGTGTCCTCCAGTACGTCGGGGGGGTGATGTCTGTGGAAATGCAGG
CCCCGAAACTTCTGTGGCTGAAAGAGAACTTGAGAGAGATTTGCTGGGATAAGGCGGGACATTTCTTTGA
TCTCCCGGACTTCTTATCGTGGAAGGCAACAGGTGTCACAGCACGGTCTCTCTGCTCCCTGGTGTGTAAG
TGGACATATTCAGCAGAGAAAGGCTGGGACGACAGTTTCTGGAAAATGATTGGTTTGGAAGACTTTGTTG
CAGATAATTACAGCAAAATAGGAAACCAAGTGCTACCTCCTGGAGCTTCTCTTGGAAATGGGCTCACACC
AGAGGCAGCAAGAGACCTTGGCCTTCTCCCTGGGATTGCGGTCGCAGCTTCACTCATTGATGCCCATGCA
GGAGGACTAGGAGTGATTGGGGCAGATGTGAGAGGGCACGGCCTCATCTGTGAGGGGCAGCCAGTGACGT
CACGGCTGGCTGTCATCTGTGGAACGTCTTCTTGTCACATGGGGATCAGCAAAGACCCGATTTTTGTACC
AGGCGTCTG
